>Addgene plasmid #160836 | pXWSLBS | addgene full sequence | sequence record 317102 | Addgene NGS Result
GGCTTCCTCGCTCACTGACTCGCTGCGCTCGGTCGTTCGGCTGCGGCGAGCGGTATCAGCTCACTCAAAG
GCGGTAATCTCGAGTCCCGTCAAGTCAGCGTAATGCTCTGCCAGTGTTACAACCAATTAACCAATTCTGA
TTAGAAAAACTCATCGAGCATCAAATGAAACTGCAATTTATTCATATCAGGATTATCGATACCATATTTT
TGAAAAAGCCGTTTCTGTAATGAAGGAGAAAACTCACCGAGGCAGTTCCATAGGATGGCAAGATCCTGGT
ATCGGTCTGCGATTCCGACTCGTCCAACATCAATACAACCTATTAATTTCCCCTCGTCAAAAATAAGGTT
ATCAAGTGAGAAATCACCATGAGTGACGACTGAATCCGGTGAGAATGGCAAAAGCTTATGCATTTCTTTC
CAGACTTGTTCAACAGGCCAGCCATTACGCTCGTCATCAAAATCACTCGCATCAACCAAACCGTTATTCA
TTCGTGATTGCGCCTGAGCGAGACGAAATACGCGATCGCTGTTAAAAGGACAATTACAAACAGGAATCGA
ATGCAACCGGCGCAGGAACACTGCCAGCGCATCAACAATATTTTCACCTGAATCAGGATATTCTTCTAAT
ACCTGGAATGCTGTTTTCCCGGGGATCGCAGTGGTGAGTAACCATGCATCATCAGGAGTACGGATAAAAT
GCTTGATGGTCGGAAGAGGCATAAATTCCGTCAGCCAGTTTAGTCTGACCATCTCATCTGTAACATCATT
GGCAACGCTACCTTTGCCATGTTTCAGAAACAACTCTGGCGCATCGGGCTTCCCATACAATCGATAGATT
GTCGCACCTGATTGCCCGACATTATCGCGAGCCCATTTATACCCATATAAATCAGCATCCATGTTGGAAT
TTAATCGCGGCCTGGAGCAAGACGTTTCCCGTTGAATATGGCTCATAACACCCCTTGTATTACTGTTTAT
GTAAGCAGACAGTTTTATTGTTCATGATGATATATTTTTATCTTGTGCAATGTAACATCAGAGATTTTGA
GACACAACGTGGCTTTGTTGAATAAATCGAACTTTTGCTGAGTTGAAGGATCAGATCACGCATCTTCCCG
ACAACGCAGACCGTTCCGTGGCAAAGCAAAAGTTCAAAATCACCAACTGGTCCACCTACAACAAAGCTCT
CATCAACCGTGGCTCCCTCACTTTCTGGCTGGATGATGGGGCGATTCAGGCCTGGTATGAGTCAGCAACA
CCTTCTTCACGAGGCAGACCTCAGCGCTAGCGGAGTGTATACTGGCTTACTATGTTGGCACTGATGAGGG
TGTCAGTGAAGTGCTTCATGTGGCAGGAGAAAAAAGGCTGCACCGGTGCGTCAGCAGAATATGTGATACA
GGATATATTCCGCTTCCTCGCTCACTGACTCGCTACGCTCGGTCGTTCGACTGCGGCGAGCGGAAATGGC
TTACGAACGGGGCGGAGATTTCCTGGAAGATGCCAGGAAGATACTTAACAGGGAAGTGAGAGGGCCGCGG
CAAAGCCGTTTTTCCATAGGCTCCGCCCCCTGACAAGCATCACGAAATCTGACGCTCAAATCAGTGGTGG
CGAAACCCGACAGGACTATAAAGATACCAGGCGTTTCCCCCTGGCGGCTCCCTCGTGCGCTCTCCTGTTC
CTGCCTTTCGGTTTACCGGTGTCATTCCGCTGTTATGGCCGCGTTTGTCTCATTCCACGCCTGACACTCA
GTTCCGGGTAGGCAGTTCGCTCCAAGCTGGACTGTATGCACGAACCCCCCGTTCAGTCCGACCGCTGCGC
CTTATCCGGTAACTATCGTCTTGAGTCCAACCCGGAAAGACATGCAAAAGCACCACTGGCAGCAGCCACT
GGTAATTGATTTAGAGGAGTTAGTCTTGAAGTCATGCGCCGGTTAAGGCTAAACTGAAAGGACAAGTTTT
GGTGACTGCGCTCCTCCAAGCCAGTTACCTCGGTTCAAAGAGTTGGTAGCTCAGAGAACCTTCAAAAAAC
CGCCCTGCAAGGCGGTTTTTTCGTTTTCAGAGCAAGAGATTACGCGCAGACCAAAACGATCTCAAGAAGA
TCATCTTATTAAGGGGTCTGACGCTCAGTGGAACGAAAACTCACGTTAAGGGATTTTGGTCATGAGATTA
TCAAAAAGGATCTTCACCTAGATCCTTTTAAATTAAAAATGAAGTTTTAAATCAATCTAAAGTATATATG
AGTAAACTTGGTCTGACAGTTACCAATGCTTAATCAGTGAGGCACCTATCTCAGCGATCTGTCTATTTCG
TTCATCCATAGTTGCCTGACTCCCCGTCGTGTAGATAACTACGATACGGGAGGGCTTACCATCTGGCCCC
AGTGCTGCAATGATACCGCGAGACCCACGCTCACCGGCTCCAGATTTATCAGCAATAAACCAGCCAGCCG
GAAGGGCCGAGCGCAGAAGTGGTCCTGCAACTTTATCCGCCTCCATCCAGTCTATTCCATGGTGCCACCT
GACGTCTAAGAAACCATTATTATCATGACATTAACCTATAAAAATAGGCGTATCACGAGGCAGAATTTCA
GATAAAAAAAATCCTTAGCTTTCGCTAAGGATGATTTCTGGAATTCGCGGCCGCTTCTAGAGAACATAAG
CACCTGTAGGATCGTACAGGTTTACGCTACTAGAGCCAGGCATCAAATAAAACGAAAGGCTCAGTCGAAA
GACTGGGCCTTTCGTTTTATCTGTTGTTTGTCGGTGAACGCTCTCTACTAGAGTCACACTGGCTCACCTT
CGGGTGGGCCTTTCTGCGTTTATATACTAGTAGCGGCCGCTGCA
Features (pLannotate 1.2.2; 10 found; start..end, strand, type, name):
    141..956     -  CDS            KanR: aminoglycoside phosphotransferase; aph(3')-Ia; confers resistance to kanamycin in bacteria or G418 (Geneticin®) in eukaryotes
   1283..1309    +  misc_feature   bom (fragment): basis of mobility region from pBR322
   1408..1463    -  rep_origin     RSF ori (fragment): Plasmids containing the RSF 1030 origin of replication can be propagated in E. coli cells that contain additional plasmids with compatible origins.
   1551..2095    -  rep_origin     p15A ori: Plasmids containing the medium-copy-number p15A origin of replication can be propagated in E. coli cells that contain a second plasmid with the ColE1 origin.
   2261..2506    -  CDS            bla(M) (fragment): β-lactamase lacking the signal sequence; bla(M); allows cytosolic expression of β-lactamase
   2585..2628    -  terminator     bacterial terminator: putative bacterial transcription terminator
   2631..2652    +  misc_feature   BioBrick prefix: BioBrick prefix for parts that do not start with "ATG"
   2704..2775    +  terminator     rrnB T1 terminator: transcription terminator T1 from the E. coli rrnB gene
   2791..2818    +  terminator     T7Te terminator: phage T7 early transcription terminator
   2825..1       +  misc_feature   BioBrick suffix (across the origin): universal suffix for all parts
