[The description below was written by a language model from this plasmid's Addgene catalogue record and pLannotate feature annotations shown in this document.]
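Description:
pXWSLBS is a small synthetic-biology plasmid (about 2.8 kb) built on the BioBrick backbone pSB3K3 and intended for propagation in E. coli. It replicates from a p15A origin, which the catalogue lists as low copy and which is compatible with ColE1-type plasmids, so it can be co-maintained with other constructs in the same cell. Selection is by kanamycin through the aph(3')-Ia aminoglycoside phosphotransferase gene. The annotation also picks up short fragments of a bom site, an RSF origin and a β-lactamase coding sequence. These are partial matches in the backbone rather than functional elements, and the record lists no ampicillin resistance.

The payload is a 172 bp synthetic insert called LBS-t, cloned between the EcoRI and PstI sites, both preserved, within the BioBrick prefix and suffix. According to the stated purpose, it carries a single repeat of an "LBS" sponge, that is, a protein-binding DNA site designed to act as a decoy. The feature table shows the stretch just after the prefix as unannotated, which is presumably where the binding site lies, followed by the rrnB T1 and T7Te terminators that likely account for the "t" in the insert name. A further bacterial terminator upstream of the prefix insulates the cloning site from the backbone. No promoter or coding sequence is annotated in the insert, consistent with a non-expressed DNA element, and the record does not state which protein the LBS binds.

The associated work concerns DNA sponges that titrate DNA-binding proteins to tune gene expression and reduce protein toxicity. This one-repeat version probably serves as the minimal unit or low-dose reference in a series with varying repeat numbers.
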