Addgene plasmid #160836: pXWSLBS
Purpose: 1 repeat of LBS sponge
Depositing lab: Baojun Wang. Depositing organization: University of Edinburgh. Publication: Synthetic protein-binding DNA sponge as a tool to tune gene expression and mitigate protein toxicity. Wan X, Pinto F, Yu L, Wang B. Nat Commun. 2020 Nov 24;11(1):5961. doi: 10.1038/s41467-020-19552-9. PubMed 33235249.
Backbone
  Vector backbone: pSB3K3
  Backbone size w/o insert (bp): 2672
  Vector type: Synthetic Biology
Growth in bacteria
  Bacterial resistance: Kanamycin, 50 μg/mL
  Growth temperature: 30°C
  Growth strain: NEB Stable
  Copy number: Low Copy
Gene/Insert
  Gene/Insert name: LBS-t
  Species: Synthetic
  Insert size (bp): 172
  Cloning method: Restriction Enzyme; 5′ cloning site EcoRI (not destroyed); 3′ cloning site PstI (not destroyed)
  Sequencing primers: 5′ TGCCACCTGACGTCTAAGAA; 3′ ATTACCGCCTTTGAGTGAGC
Terms and licenses: Academic/Nonprofit Terms; Industry Terms: Not Available to Industry
How to cite: pXWSLBS was a gift from Baojun Wang (Addgene plasmid # 160836 ; http://n2t.net/addgene:160836 ; RRID:Addgene_160836)
