>Addgene plasmid #160836 | pXWSLBS | depositor partial sequence | sequence record 311337 | LBS-t
AACATAAGCACCTGTAGGATCGTACAGGTTTACGCTACTAGAGCCAGGCATCAAATAAAACGAAAGGCTC
AGTCGAAAGACTGGGCCTTTCGTTTTATCTGTTGTTTGTCGGTGAACGCTCTCTACTAGAGTCACACTGG
CTCACCTTCGGGTGGGCCTTTCTGCGTTTATA
